Addgene plasmid #203499: pAG426GAL-CV-B3_3C
Purpose: Expresses CV-B3 3C protease from a GAL promoter with a URA3 marker
Depositing lab: Alejandro Chavez. Depositing organization: University of California, San Diego (UCSD). Publication: A multiplex method for rapidly identifying viral protease inhibitors. Hong SJ, Resnick SJ, Iketani S, Cha JW, Albert BA, Fazekas CT, Chang CW, Liu H, Dagan S, Abagyan MR, Fajtova P, Culbertson B, Brace B, Reddem ER, Forouhar F, Glickman JF, Balkovec JM, Stockwell BR, Shapiro L, O'Donoghue AJ, Sabo Y, Freundlich JS, Ho DD, Chavez A. Mol Syst Biol. 2025 Feb;21(2):158-172. doi: 10.1038/s44320-024-00082-1. Epub 2025 Jan 6. PubMed 39762652.
Backbone
  Vector backbone: pAG426GAL-ccdB
  Vector type: Yeast Expression
  Selectable markers: URA3
Growth in bacteria
  Bacterial resistance: Ampicillin, 100 μg/mL
  Growth temperature: 37°C
  Growth strain: DH5alpha
  Copy number: Unknown
Gene/Insert
  Gene/Insert name: CV-B3 3C protease (alt name: Coxsackievirus-B3 3C protease)
  Entrez Gene: D1P32_gp1 (a.k.a. D1P32_gp1)
  Promoter: GAL1
  Cloning method: Gateway Cloning
  Sequencing primers: 5′ TCAAATGTAATAAAAGTATCAACAAAA
Terms and licenses: Academic/Nonprofit Terms; Industry Terms: Not Available to Industry
How to cite: pAG426GAL-CV-B3_3C was a gift from Alejandro Chavez (Addgene plasmid # 203499 ; http://n2t.net/addgene:203499 ; RRID:Addgene_203499)
