[The description below was written by a language model from this plasmid's Addgene catalogue record and pLannotate feature annotations shown in this document.]
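Description:
pAG426GAL-CV-B3_3C is a yeast expression plasmid of about 7 kb, made by Gateway recombination into the pAG426GAL-ccdB destination backbone. It is an E. coli/S. cerevisiae shuttle vector. In bacteria it replicates from a high-copy ColE1/pUC-type origin and is selected through the β-lactamase gene (ampicillin resistance). In yeast it is maintained episomally by the 2μ origin, which typically gives multiple copies per cell. Yeast selection uses URA3 under its own promoter, an auxotrophic marker that complements uracil auxotrophy and can be counterselected with 5-FOA. An f1 phage origin and pBluescript-derived remnants are also present as backbone carry-over: lac promoter/operator, lacZα fragment, T3 and T7 promoters, and partial MCS segments.

The payload is the coxsackievirus B3 3C protease coding sequence, roughly 550 bp, flanked by the attB1 and attB2 sites left by the Gateway reaction. It sits between the S. cerevisiae GAL1 promoter and the CYC1 transcription terminator. The automated annotation labels this ORF by homology to the 3C region of a related enterovirus polyprotein (echovirus 9). That is consistent with the conserved picornaviral 3C protease, which processes the viral polyprotein and cleaves host translation factors. No epitope tag or reporter fusion is annotated. Because GAL1 is regulated by Gal4, expression of the protease can be switched on with galactose, which is useful for a potentially toxic enzyme. The associated publication describes a multiplexed method for rapidly identifying viral protease inhibitors, so the plasmid most likely serves as the inducible protease expression component of that yeast-based screening approach. The record does not detail the assay readout.
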