Features (pLannotate 1.2.2; 24 found; start..end, strand, type, name):
    379..471     +  CDS            lacI (fragment): lac repressor; lacI; The lac repressor binds to the lac operator to inhibit transcription in E. coli. This inhibition can be relieved by adding lactose or isopropyl-β-D-thiogalactopyranoside (IPTG).
    484..505     +  protein_bind   CAP binding site: CAP binding activates transcription in the presence of cAMP. E. coli catabolite activator protein
    520..550     +  promoter       lac promoter: promoter for the E. coli lac operon
    558..574     +  protein_bind   lac operator: The lac repressor binds to the lac operator to inhibit transcription in E. coli. This inhibition can be relieved by adding lactose or isopropyl-β-D-thiogalactopyranoside (IPTG). lac repressor encoded by lacI
    619..637     +  promoter       T3 promoter: promoter for bacteriophage T3 RNA polymerase
    661..1102    +  promoter       GAL1 promoter: S. cerevisiae GAL1; inducible promoter, regulated by Gal4
   1117..1137    +  misc_feature   MCS (fragment): pBluescript multiple cloning site
   1141..1165    +  protein_bind   attB1: mutant version of attB; recombination site for the Gateway® BP reaction BP Clonase™
   1174..1722    +  CDS            POLG_ECHO9 (fragment): Protein inferred from homology: Swiss-Prot protein existence level 3. [Protease 3C]: Major viral protease that mediates proteolytic processing of the polyprotein (By similarity). Cleaves host EIF5B, contributing to host translation shutoff (By similarity). Cleaves also host PABPC1, contributing to host translation shutoff (By similarity). From Echo 9 virus (EV-9) (Coxsackievirus A23).
   1727..1751    -  protein_bind   attB2: mutant version of attB; recombination site for the Gateway® BP reaction BP Clonase™
   1755..1802    +  misc_feature   MCS (fragment): pBluescript multiple cloning site
   1803..2050    +  terminator     CYC1 terminator: S. cerevisiae CYC1; transcription terminator for CYC1
   2069..2087    -  promoter       T7 promoter: promoter for bacteriophage T7 RNA polymerase
   2095..2250    +  CDS            lacZα (fragment): LacZα fragment of β-galactosidase; lacZ fragment
   2254..2682    +  rep_origin     f1 ori (sequence partly withheld): f1 bacteriophage origin of replication; arrow indicates direction of (+) strand synthesis
   2710..2761    -  misc_feature   bom (fragment): basis of mobility region from pBR322
   2840..3643    -  CDS            URA3: orotidine-5'-phosphate decarboxylase, required for uracil biosynthesis; S. cerevisiae URA3; yeast auxotrophic marker, counterselectable with 5-fluoroorotic acid (5-FOA)
   3644..3859    -  promoter       URA3 promoter: S. cerevisiae URA3
   3867..3916    -  misc_feature   bom (fragment): basis of mobility region from pBR322
   4018..4053    -  CDS            rop (fragment): Rop protein, which maintains plasmids at low copy number; rop
   4121..5463    +  rep_origin     2μ ori: yeast 2μ plasmid origin of replication
   5490..5594    +  promoter       AmpR promoter: bla
   5595..6455    +  CDS            AmpR: β-lactamase; bla; confers resistance to ampicillin, carbenicillin, and related antibiotics
   6626..196     +  rep_origin     ori (across the origin): high-copy-number ColE1/pMB1/pBR322/pUC origin of replication
>Addgene plasmid #203499 | pAG426GAL-CV-B3_3C | addgene full sequence | sequence record 402652 | Addgene NGS Result
ATGAGAAAGCGCCACGCTTCCCGAAGGGAGAAAGGCGGACAGGTATCCGGTAAGCGGCAGGGTCGGAACA
GGAGAGCGCACGAGGGAGCTTCCAGGGGGAAACGCCTGGTATCTTTATAGTCCTGTCGGGTTTCGCCACC
TCTGACTTGAGCGTCGATTTTTGTGATGCTCGTCAGGGGGGCGGAGCCTATGGAAAAACGCCAGCAACGC
GGCCTTTTTACGGTTCCTGGCCTTTTGCTGGCCTTTTGCTCACATGTTCTTTCCTGCGTTATCCCCTGAT
TCTGTGGATAACCGTATTACCGCCTTTGAGTGAGCTGATACCGCTCGCCGCAGCCGAACGACCGAGCGCA
GCGAGTCAGTGAGCGAGGAAGCGGAAGAGCGCCCAATACGCAAACCGCCTCTCCCCGCGCGTTGGCCGAT
TCATTAATGCAGCTGGCACGACAGGTTTCCCGACTGGAAAGCGGGCAGTGAGCGCAACGCAATTAATGTG
AGTTAGCTCACTCATTAGGCACCCCAGGCTTTACACTTTATGCTTCCGGCTCGTATGTTGTGTGGAATTG
TGAGCGGATAACAATTTCACACAGGAAACAGCTATGACCATGATTACGCCAAGCGCGCAATTAACCCTCA
CTAAAGGGAACAAAAGCTGGAGCTCTAGTACGGATTAGAAGCCGCCGAGCGGGTGACAGCCCTCCGAAGG
AAGACTCTCCTCCGTGCGTCCTCGTCTTCACCGGTCGCGTTCCTGAAACGCAGATGTGCCTCGCGCCGCA
CTGCTCCGAACAATAAAGATTCTACAATACTAGCTTTTATGGTTATGAAGAGGAAAAATTGGCAGTAACC
TGGCCCCACAAACCTTCAAATGAACGAATCAAATTAACAACCATAGGATGATAATGCGATTAGTTTTTTA
GCCTTATTTCTGGGGTAATTAATCAGCGAAGCGATGATTTTTGATCTATTAACAGATATATAAATGCAAA
AACTGCATAACCACTTTAACTAATACTTTCAACATTTTCGGTTTGTATTACTTCTTATTCAAATGTAATA
AAAGTATCAACAAAAAATTGTTAATATACCTCTATACTTTAACGTCAAGGAGAAAAAACCCCGGATTCTA
GAACTAGTGGATCCCCCATCACAAGTTTGTACAAAAAAGCAGGCTACAAAATGGGCCCTGCCTTTGAGTT
CGCTGTCGCAATGATGAAAAGGAACTCAAGCAGGGTGAAAACTGAATATGGCGAGTTTACCATGCTGGGC
ATCTATGACAGGTGGGCCGTTTTGCCACGCCACGCCAAACCTGGGCCAACCATCTTGATGAATGATCAAG
AGGTTGGTGTGCTAGATGCCAAGGAGCTAGTAGACAAGGACGGCACCAACTTAGAACTGACACTACTCAA
ATTGAACCGGAATGAGAAGTTCAGAGACATCAGAGGCTTCTTAGCCAAGGAGGAAGTGGAGGTTAATGAG
GCAGTGCTAGCAATTAACACCAGCAAGTTTCCCAACATGTACATTCCAGTAGGACAGGTCACAGAATACG
GCTTCTTAAACCTAGGTGGCACACCCACCAAGAGAATGCTTATGTACAACTTCCCCACAAGAGCAGGCCA
GTGTGGTGGAGTGCTCATGTCCACCGGCAAGGTACTGGGTATCCATGTTGGTGGAAATGGCCATCAGGGC
TTCTCAGCAGCACTCCTCAAACACTACTTCAATGATGAGCAATAAAACCCAGCTTTCTTGTACAAAGTGG
TGATGGGCTGCAGGAATTCGATATCAAGCTTATCGATACCGTCGACCTCGAGTCATGTAATTAGTTATGT
CACGCTTACATTCACGCCCTCCCCCCACATCCGCTCTAACCGAAAAGGAAGGAGTTAGACAACCTGAAGT
CTAGGTCCCTATTTATTTTTTTATAGTTATGTTAGTATTAAGAACGTTATTTATATTTCAAATTTTTCTT
TTTTTTCTGTACAGACGCGTGTACGCATGTAACATTATACTGAAAACCTTGCTTGAGAAGGTTTTGGGAC
GCTCGAAGGCTTTAATTTGCGGCCGGTACCCAATTCGCCCTATAGTGAGTCGTATTACGCGCGCTCACTG
GCCGTCGTTTTACAACGTCGTGACTGGGAAAACCCTGGCGTTACCCAACTTAATCGCCTTGCAGCACATC
CCCCTTTCGCCAGCTGGCGTAATAGCGAAGAGGCCCGCACCGATCGCCCTTCCCAACAGTTGCGCAGCCT
GAATGGCGAATGG
[124 nt withheld, positions 2254-2377]
C
[91 nt withheld, positions 2379-2469]
A
[49 nt withheld, positions 2471-2519]
CCTTTGACGTTGGAGTCCACGTTCTTT
[37 nt withheld, positions 2547-2583]
ACCCTATCTCGGTCTATTCTTTTGATTTATAAGGGATTTTGCCGATTTCGGCCTATTGGTTAAAAAATGA
GCTGATTTAACAAAAATTTAACGCGAATTTTAACAAAATATTAACGCTTACAATTTCCTGATGCGGTATT
TTCTCCTTACGCATCTGTGCGGTATTTCACACCGCATAGGGTAATAACTGATATAATTAAATTGAAGCTC
TAATTTGTGAGTTTAGTATACATGCATTTACTTATAATACAGTTTTTTAGTTTTGCTGGCCGCATCTTCT
CAAATATGCTTCCCAGCCTGCTTTTCTGTAACGTTCACCCTCTACCTTAGCATCCCTTCCCTTTGCAAAT
AGTCCTCTTCCAACAATAATAATGTCAGATCCTGTAGAGACCACATCATCCACGGTTCTATACTGTTGAC
CCAATGCGTCTCCCTTGTCATCTAAACCCACACCGGGTGTCATAATCAACCAATCGTAACCTTCATCTCT
TCCACCCATGTCTCTTTGAGCAATAAAGCCGATAACAAAATCTTTGTCGCTCTTCGCAATGTCAACAGTA
CCCTTAGTATATTCTCCAGTAGATAGGGAGCCCTTGCATGACAATTCTGCTAACATCAAAAGGCCTCTAG
GTTCCTTTGTTACTTCTTCTGCCGCCTGCTTCAAACCGCTAACAATACCTGGGCCCACCACACCGTGTGC
ATTCGTAATGTCTGCCCATTCTGCTATTCTGTATACACCCGCAGAGTACTGCAATTTGACTGTATTACCA
ATGTCAGCAAATTTTCTGTCTTCGAAGAGTAAAAAATTGTACTTGGCGGATAATGCCTTTAGCGGCTTAA
CTGTGCCCTCCATGGAAAAATCAGTCAAGATATCCACATGTGTTTTTAGTAAACAAATTTTGGGACCTAA
TGCTTCAACTAACTCCAGTAATTCCTTGGTGGTACGAACATCCAATGAAGCACACAAGTTTGTTTGCTTT
TCGTGCATGATATTAAATAGCTTGGCAGCAACAGGACTAGGATGAGTAGCAGCACGTTCCTTATATGTAG
CTTTCGACATGATTTATCTTCGTTTCCTGCAGGTTTTTGTTCTGTGCAGTTGGGTTAAGAATACTGGGCA
ATTTCATGTTTCTTCAACACTACATATGCGTATATATACCAATCTAAGTCTGTGCTCCTTCCTTCGTTCT
TCCTTCTGTTCGGAGATTACCGAATCAAAAAAATTTCAAGGAAACCGAAATCAAAAAAAAGAATAAAAAA
AAAATGATGAATTGAAAAGGTGGTATGGTGCACTCTCAGTACAATCTGCTCTGATGCCGCATAGTTAAGC
CAGCCCCGACACCCGCCAACACCCGCTGACGCGCCCTGACGGGCTTGTCTGCTCCCGGCATCCGCTTACA
GACAAGCTGTGACCGTCTCCGGGAGCTGCATGTGTCAGAGGTTTTCACCGTCATCACCGAAACGCGCGAG
ACGAAAGGGCCTCGTGATACGCCTATTTTTATAGGTTAATGTCATGATAATAATGGTTTCTTAGTATGAT
CCAATATCAAAGGAAATGATAGCATTGAAGGATGAGACTAATCCAATTGAGGAGTGGCAGCATATAGAAC
AGCTAAAGGGTAGTGCTGAAGGAAGCATACGATACCCCGCATGGAATGGGATAATATCACAGGAGGTACT
AGACTACCTTTCATCCTACATAAATAGACGCATATAAGTACGCATTTAAGCATAAACACGCACTATGCCG
TTCTTCTCATGTATATATATATACAGGCAACACGCAGATATAGGTGCGACGTGAACAGTGAGCTGTATGT
GCGCAGCTCGCGTTGCATTTTCGGAAGCGCTCGTTTTCGGAAACGCTTTGAAGTTCCTATTCCGAAGTTC
CTATTCTCTAGAAAGTATAGGAACTTCAGAGCGCTTTTGAAAACCAAAAGCGCTCTGAAGACGCACTTTC
AAAAAACCAAAAACGCACCGGACTGTAACGAGCTACTAAAATATTGCGAATACCGCTTCCACAAACATTG
CTCAAAAGTATCTCTTTGCTATATATCTCTGTGCTATATCCCTATATAACCTACCCATCCACCTTTCGCT
CCTTGAACTTGCATCTAAACTCGACCTCTACATTTTTTATGTTTATCTCTAGTATTACTCTTTAGACAAA
AAAATTGTAGTAAGAACTATTCATAGAGTGAATCGAAAACAATACGAAAATGTAAACATTTCCTATACGT
AGTATATAGAGACAAAATAGAAGAAACCGTTCATAATTTTCTGACCAATGAAGAATCATCAACGCTATCA
CTTTCTGTTCACAAAGTATGCGCAATCCACATCGGTATAGAATATAATCGGGGATGCCTTTATCTTGAAA
AAATGCACCCGCAGCTTCGCTAGTAATCAGTAAACGCGGGAAGTGGAGTCAGGCTTTTTTTATGGAAGAG
AAAATAGACACCAAAGTAGCCTTCTTCTAACCTTAACGGACCTACAGTGCAAAAAGTTATCAAGAGACTG
CATTATAGAGCGCACAAAGGAGAAAAAAAGTAATCTAAGATGCTTTGTTAGAAAAATAGCGCTCTCGGGA
TGCATTTTTGTAGAACAAAAAAGAAGTATAGATTCTTTGTTGGTAAAATAGCGCTCTCGCGTTGCATTTC
TGTTCTGTAAAAATGCAGCTCAGATTCTTTGTTTGAAAAATTAGCGCTCTCGCGTTGCATTTTTGTTTTA
CAAAAATGAAGCACAGATTCTTCGTTGGTAAAATAGCGCTTTCGCGTTGCATTTCTGTTCTGTAAAAATG
CAGCTCAGATTCTTTGTTTGAAAAATTAGCGCTCTCGCGTTGCATTTTTGTTCTACAAAATGAAGCACAG
ATGCTTCGTTCAGGTGGCACTTTTCGGGGAAATGTGCGCGGAACCCCTATTTGTTTATTTTTCTAAATAC
ATTCAAATATGTATCCGCTCATGAGACAATAACCCTGATAAATGCTTCAATAATATTGAAAAAGGAAGAG
TATGAGTATTCAACATTTCCGTGTCGCCCTTATTCCCTTTTTTGCGGCATTTTGCCTTCCTGTTTTTGCT
CACCCAGAAACGCTGGTGAAAGTAAAAGATGCTGAAGATCAGTTGGGTGCACGAGTGGGTTACATCGAAC
TGGATCTCAACAGCGGTAAGATCCTTGAGAGTTTTCGCCCCGAAGAACGTTTTCCAATGATGAGCACTTT
TAAAGTTCTGCTATGTGGCGCGGTATTATCCCGTATTGACGCCGGGCAAGAGCAACTCGGTCGCCGCATA
CACTATTCTCAGAATGACTTGGTTGAGTACTCACCAGTCACAGAAAAGCATCTTACGGATGGCATGACAG
TAAGAGAATTATGCAGTGCTGCCATAACCATGAGTGATAACACTGCGGCCAACTTACTTCTGACAACGAT
CGGAGGACCGAAGGAGCTAACCGCTTTTTTGCACAACATGGGGGATCATGTAACTCGCCTTGATCGTTGG
GAACCGGAGCTGAATGAAGCCATACCAAACGACGAGCGTGACACCACGATGCCTGTAGCAATGGCAACAA
CGTTGCGCAAACTATTAACTGGCGAACTACTTACTCTAGCTTCCCGGCAACAATTAATAGACTGGATGGA
GGCGGATAAAGTTGCAGGACCACTTCTGCGCTCGGCCCTTCCGGCTGGCTGGTTTATTGCTGATAAATCT
GGAGCCGGTGAGCGTGGGTCTCGCGGTATCATTGCAGCACTGGGGCCAGATGGTAAGCCCTCCCGTATCG
TAGTTATCTACACGACGGGGAGTCAGGCAACTATGGATGAACGAAATAGACAGATCGCTGAGATAGGTGC
CTCACTGATTAAGCATTGGTAACTGTCAGACCAAGTTTACTCATATATACTTTAGATTGATTTAAAACTT
CATTTTTAATTTAAAAGGATCTAGGTGAAGATCCTTTTTGATAATCTCATGACCAAAATCCCTTAACGTG
AGTTTTCGTTCCACTGAGCGTCAGACCCCGTAGAAAAGATCAAAGGATCTTCTTGAGATCCTTTTTTTCT
GCGCGTAATCTGCTGCTTGCAAACAAAAAAACCACCGCTACCAGCGGTGGTTTGTTTGCCGGATCAAGAG
CTACCAACTCTTTTTCCGAAGGTAACTGGCTTCAGCAGAGCGCAGATACCAAATACTGTTCTTCTAGTGT
AGCCGTAGTTAGGCCACCACTTCAAGAACTCTGTAGCACCGCCTACATACCTCGCTCTGCTAATCCTGTT
ACCAGTGGCTGCTGCCAGTGGCGATAAGTCGTGTCTTACCGGGTTGGACTCAAGACGATAGTTACCGGAT
AAGGCGCAGCGGTCGGGCTGAACGGGGGGTTCGTGCACACAGCCCAGCTTGGAGCGAACGACCTACACCG
AACTGAGATACCTACNNNNNNNNNN
